Addgene plasmid #158382: MAC-GPR78
Purpose: MAC-tagged gene expression
Depositing lab: Markku Varjosalo. Depositing organization: University of Helsinki, Institute of Biotechnology. Publication: Combined proximity labeling and affinity purification-mass spectrometry workflow for mapping and visualizing protein interaction networks. Liu X, Salokas K, Weldatsadik RG, Gawriyski L, Varjosalo M. Nat Protoc. 2020 Aug 10. pii: 10.1038/s41596-020-0365-x. doi: 10.1038/s41596-020-0365-x. PubMed 32778839.
Backbone
  Vector backbone: MAC-tag-C (#108077)
  Vector type: Mammalian Expression
Growth in bacteria
  Bacterial resistance: Ampicillin, 100 μg/mL
  Growth temperature: 37°C
  Growth strain: DH5alpha
  Copy number: High Copy
Gene/Insert
  Gene/Insert name: GPR78
  Species: H. sapiens (human)
  Entrez Gene: GPR78
  Tag / fusion protein: MAC-tag (C terminal on backbone)
  Cloning method: Gateway Cloning
Terms and licenses: Academic/Nonprofit Terms; Industry Terms
How to cite: MAC-GPR78 was a gift from Markku Varjosalo (Addgene plasmid # 158382 ; http://n2t.net/addgene:158382 ; RRID:Addgene_158382)
