[The description below was written by a language model from this plasmid's Addgene catalogue record and pLannotate feature annotations shown in this document.]
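Description:
MAC-GPR78 is a mammalian expression plasmid built on the MAC-tag-C backbone, carrying the human GPR78 open reading frame fused at its C terminus to the MAC-tag. GPR78 is annotated as an orphan G protein-coupled receptor with constitutive activity that signals through Gs to raise intracellular cAMP. The coding sequence was introduced by Gateway cloning and is flanked by attB1 and attB2 sites. Downstream and in the same orientation lies a sequence matching E. coli BirA biotin ligase, consistent with the proximity-biotinylation part of the tag. The table does not separately annotate any affinity-purification epitopes that the tag may contain. Expression is driven by the CMV enhancer and promoter. Short tet operator-type fragments immediately follow the promoter, suggesting tetracycline-regulated expression in cells that supply a Tet repressor, although the record does not state this explicitly. Transcripts terminate at a bGH polyadenylation signal.

In bacteria the plasmid is maintained at high copy from a ColE1/pUC-type origin with ampicillin resistance. For mammalian cells it carries an FRT site placed directly upstream of a hygromycin resistance gene with an SV40 poly(A) signal. No full promoter is annotated in front of this gene. That arrangement is typical of FLP-mediated integration into a genomic FRT docking site, where correct insertion activates the marker and allows selection of isogenic stable lines. Several small annotations (partial f1 ori, SV40 promoter, ble, lacI and bom fragments) appear to be backbone remnants. According to the deposit information and the associated publication title, the construct is intended for MAC-tagged expression of GPR78 in a workflow combining proximity labeling with affinity purification and mass spectrometry to map protein interaction networks.
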