Features (pLannotate 1.2.2; 24 found; start..end, strand, type, name):
      1..380     +  enhancer       CMV enhancer: human cytomegalovirus immediate early enhancer
    381..584     +  promoter       CMV promoter: human cytomegalovirus (CMV) immediate early promoter
    586..605     +  promoter       PLtetO-1 promoter (fragment): modified phage lambda PL promoter with tet operator sites (Lutz and Bujard, 1997)
    607..626     +  promoter       PLtetO-1 promoter (fragment): modified phage lambda PL promoter with tet operator sites (Lutz and Bujard, 1997)
    634..667     +  promoter       TRE3GV promoter (fragment): 3rd-generation Tet-responsive promoter that can be activated by binding of Tet-On® 3G, optimized for retroviral and lentiviral vectors
    802..826     +  protein_bind   attB1: mutant version of attB; recombination site for the Gateway® BP reaction BP Clonase™
    832..1920    +  CDS            GPR78: GPR78_HUMAN - Experimental evidence at protein level: Swiss-Prot protein existence level 1. Orphan receptor. Displays a significant level of constitutive activity. Its effect is mediated by G(s)-alpha protein that stimulate adenylate cyclase, resulting in an elevation of intracellular cAMP. From Homo sapiens (Human).
   1922..1946    -  protein_bind   attB2: mutant version of attB; recombination site for the Gateway® BP reaction BP Clonase™
   2134..3093    +  CDS            birA: BIRA_ECOLI - Also known as bioR, dhbB. Experimental evidence at protein level: Swiss-Prot protein existence level 1. Acts both as a biotin--[acetyl-CoA-carboxylase] ligase and a biotin-operon repressor. In the presence of ATP, BirA activates biotin to form the BirA-biotinyl-5'-adenylate (BirA-bio-5'-AMP or holoBirA) complex. HoloBirA can either transfer the biotinyl moiety to the biotin carboxyl carrier protein (BCCP) subunit of acetyl-CoA carboxylase, or bind to the biotin operator site and inhibit transcription of the operon. From Escherichia coli (strain K12).
   3143..3367    +  polyA_signal   bGH poly(A) signal: bovine growth hormone polyadenylation signal
   3371..3392    +  promoter       SV40 promoter (fragment): SV40 enhancer and early promoter
   3413..3646    +  rep_origin     f1 ori (fragment) (sequence partly withheld): f1 bacteriophage origin of replication; arrow indicates direction of (+) strand synthesis
   3651..3698    +  protein_bind   FRT: FLP-mediated recombination occurs in the 8-bp core sequence TCTAGAAA (Turan and Bode, 2011). FLP recombinase from the Saccharomyces cerevisiae 2μ plasmid
   3706..4728    +  CDS            HygR: aminoglycoside phosphotransferase from E. coli; aph(4)-Ia; confers resistance to hygromycin
   4738..4863    +  CDS            ble (fragment): BLE_KLEPN - Experimental evidence at protein level: Swiss-Prot protein existence level 1. Binding protein with a strong affinity to the bleomycin family of antibiotics. Binds to CL990; an antimitotic-antibiotic compound. From Klebsiella pneumoniae.
   4858..4979    +  polyA_signal   SV40 poly(A) signal: SV40 polyadenylation signal
   5052..5068    -  protein_bind   lac operator: The lac repressor binds to the lac operator to inhibit transcription in E. coli. This inhibition can be relieved by adding lactose or isopropyl-β-D-thiogalactopyranoside (IPTG). lac repressor encoded by lacI
   5076..5106    -  promoter       lac promoter: promoter for the E. coli lac operon
   5121..5142    -  protein_bind   CAP binding site: CAP binding activates transcription in the presence of cAMP. E. coli catabolite activator protein
   5155..5247    -  CDS            lacI (fragment): lac repressor; lacI; The lac repressor binds to the lac operator to inhibit transcription in E. coli. This inhibition can be relieved by adding lactose or isopropyl-β-D-thiogalactopyranoside (IPTG).
   5430..6018    -  rep_origin     ori: high-copy-number ColE1/pMB1/pBR322/pUC origin of replication
   6189..7049    -  CDS            AmpR: β-lactamase; bla; confers resistance to ampicillin, carbenicillin, and related antibiotics
   7050..7154    -  promoter       AmpR promoter: bla
   7213..7265    -  misc_feature   bom (fragment): basis of mobility region from pBR322
>Addgene plasmid #158382 | MAC-GPR78 | addgene full sequence | sequence record 309550 | Addgene NGS Result
GACATTGATTATTGACTAGTTATTAATAGTAATCAATTACGGGGTCATTAGTTCATAGCCCATATATGGA
GTTCCGCGTTACATAACTTACGGTAAATGGCCCGCCTGGCTGACCGCCCAACGACCCCCGCCCATTGACG
TCAATAATGACGTATGTTCCCATAGTAACGCCAATAGGGACTTTCCATTGACGTCAATGGGTGGAGTATT
TACGGTAAACTGCCCACTTGGCAGTACATCAAGTGTATCATATGCCAAGTACGCCCCCTATTGACGTCAA
TGACGGTAAATGGCCCGCCTGGCATTATGCCCAGTACATGACCTTATGGGACTTTCCTACTTGGCAGTAC
ATCTACGTATTAGTCATCGCTATTACCATGGTGATGCGGTTTTGGCAGTACATCAATGGGCGTGGATAGC
GGTTTGACTCACGGGGATTTCCAAGTCTCCACCCCATTGACGTCAATGGGAGTTTGTTTTGGCACCAAAA
TCAACGGGACTTTCCAAAATGTCGTAACAACTCCGCCCCATTGACGCAAATGGGCGGTAGGCGTGTACGG
TGGGAGGTCTATATAAGCAGAGCTCTCCCTATCAGTGATAGAGATCTCCCTATCAGTGATAGAGATCGTC
GACGAGCTCGTTTAGTGAACCGTCAGATCGCCTGGAGACGCCATCCACGCTGTTTTGACCTCCATAGAAG
ACACCGGGACCGATCCAGCCTCCGGACTCTAGCGTTTAAACTTAAGCTTGGTACCGAGCTCGGATCCACT
AGTCCAGTGTGGTGGAATTCTGCAGATATCAACAAGTTTGTACAAAAAAGCAGGCTCCACCATGGGGCCA
GGTGAAGCTCTTCTTGCTGGCTTGCTGGTTATGGTTTTGGCCGTTGCCCTCCTGTCTAACGCACTTGTAC
TGCTGTGCTGTGCATATTCAGCCGAGCTGAGAACTAGAGCCTCAGGCGTGCTCCTGGTAAACCTCAGCCT
GGGACATCTGCTGCTGGCAGCCCTGGATATGCCTTTCACCCTCCTGGGGGTTATGAGAGGGCGGACCCCG
TCTGCCCCCGGCGCGTGCCAGGTGATCGGTTTTCTGGACACGTTCCTCGCCTCAAATGCTGCCCTGAGCG
TTGCTGCCCTGTCAGCTGACCAGTGGCTGGCGGTCGGATTTCCTCTTCGGTACGCCGGCCGACTGAGGCC
ACGCTATGCCGGGCTGCTTCTCGGATGTGCCTGGGGGCAGAGCCTCGCATTTTCAGGAGCCGCCCTCGGG
TGCAGCTGGTTGGGATATTCCAGTGCATTTGCATCCTGTAGCCTCCGGCTGCCCCCTGAGCCAGAGAGAC
CCAGGTTCGCCGCCTTTACTGCCACACTCCATGCCGTCGGGTTTGTTCTTCCACTGGCTGTCCTGTGCCT
TACCAGCCTGCAGGTACATCGCGTGGCGAGGAGACACTGCCAGCGGATGGACACCGTTACCATGAAAGCT
CTGGCACTGCTGGCTGACCTCCATCCAAGTGTCCGCCAACGGTGCCTGATTCAGCAGAAGAGGCGACGAC
ACCGCGCTACAAGAAAAATAGGTATCGCCATTGCCACTTTTCTCATCTGTTTTGCACCATACGTGATGAC
TAGGCTGGCTGAGCTGGTCCCTTTCGTTACCGTTAACGCCCAATGGGGAATACTCTCCAAGTGCCTCACC
TACAGCAAAGCCGTAGCTGATCCCTTTACATATTCCCTCCTGCGGCGCCCGTTCAGGCAGGTACTGGCGG
GTATGGTCCATCGCTTGCTGAAACGGACTCCACGGCCGGCAAGCACCCATGATAGTTCTCTCGATGTTGC
AGGCATGGTGCACCAACTCTTGAAACGCACTCCTAGACCTGCGAGCACACACAACGGCTCTGTGGACACT
GAAAATGACAGTTGCCTCCAACAGACTCACGACCCAGCTTTCTTGTACAAAGTGGTTGATATCAAGGCCG
CCGACATCACCAGCCTGTACAAGAAAGTGGGGTGGAGCCATCCCCAGTTCGAGAAGGGCGGAGGATCTGG
CGGCGGAAGCGGCGGAGGAAGCTGGTCCCACCCTCAGTTTGAGAAAGGCACCGAGCTGGGCAGCACCATG
GCCAGCTACCCCTACGACGTGCCCGACTACGCCAAGGACAACACCGTGCCCCTGAAGCTGATCGCCCTGC
TGGCCAACGGCGAGTTCCACTCTGGCGAGCAGCTGGGCGAGACACTGGGCATGAGCAGAGCCGCCATCAA
CAAGCACATCCAGACCCTGCGGGACTGGGGCGTGGACGTGTTCACAGTGCCCGGCAAGGGCTACAGCCTG
CCCGAGCCCATCCAGCTGCTGAACGCCAAGCAGATCCTGGGCCAGCTGGATGGCGGATCTGTGGCCGTGC
TGCCCGTGATCGACAGCACCAACCAGTATCTGCTCGACCGGATCGGCGAGCTGAAGTCCGGCGACGCCTG
TATCGCCGAGTACCAGCAGGCCGGCAGAGGCGGCAGGGGCAGAAAGTGGTTCAGCCCCTTCGGCGCCAAC
CTGTACCTGAGCATGTTCTGGAGACTGGAACAGGGCCCAGCCGCCGCTATTGGCCTGAGCCTGGTCATCG
GCATCGTGATGGCCGAGGTGCTGCGGAAGCTGGGCGCCGACAAAGTGCGCGTGAAGTGGCCCAACGACCT
GTATCTGCAGGACCGGAAGCTGGCCGGCATCCTGGTGGAACTGACCGGCAAAACAGGCGACGCCGCCCAG
ATCGTGATCGGCGCTGGCATCAACATGGCCATGCGGCGGGTGGAAGAGAGCGTGGTCAACCAGGGCTGGA
TCACCCTGCAGGAAGCCGGCATCAACCTGGACCGGAACACCCTGGCCGCCATGCTGATCAGAGAGCTGAG
AGCCGCCCTGGAACTGTTCGAGCAGGAAGGCCTGGCCCCCTACCTGAGCAGATGGGAGAAGCTGGACAAC
TTCATCAACCGGCCCGTGAAACTGATCATCGGCGACAAAGAGATCTTCGGCATCAGCCGGGGCATCGACA
AGCAGGGGGCCCTGCTCCTGGAACAGGACGGCATCATCAAGCCCTGGATGGGCGGCGAGATCAGCCTGCG
GAGCGCCGAGAAGTGATGACTCGAGTCTAGAGGGCCCGTTTAAACCCGCTGATCAGCCTCGACTGTGCCT
TCTAGTTGCCAGCCATCTGTTGTTTGCCCCTCCCCCGTGCCTTCCTTGACCCTGGAAGGTGCCACTCCCA
CTGTCCTTTCCTAATAAAATGAGGAAATTGCATCGCATTGTCTGAGTAGGTGTCATTCTATTCTGGGGGG
TGGGGTGGGGCAGGACAGCAAGGGGGAGGATTGGGAAGACAATAGCAGGCATGCTGGGGATGCGGTGGGC
TCTATGGCTTCTGAGGCGGAAAGAACCAGCTGGGGCTCTAGGGGGTATCCCC
[124 nt withheld, positions 3413-3536]
C
[91 nt withheld, positions 3538-3628]
AGGGTGATGGTTCACGTACCTAGAAGTTCCTATTCCGAAGTTCCTATTCTCTAGAAAGTATAGGAACTTC
CTTGGCCAAAAAGCCTGAACTCACCGCGACGTCTGTCGAGAAGTTTCTGATCGAAAAGTTCGACAGCGTC
TCCGACCTGATGCAGCTCTCGGAGGGCGAAGAATCTCGTGCTTTCAGCTTCGATGTAGGAGGGCGTGGAT
ATGTCCTGCGGGTAAATAGCTGCGCCGATGGTTTCTACAAAGATCGTTATGTTTATCGGCACTTTGCATC
GGCCGCGCTCCCGATTCCGGAAGTGCTTGACATTGGGGAATTCAGCGAGAGCCTGACCTATTGCATCTCC
CGCCGTGCACAGGGTGTCACGTTGCAAGACCTGCCTGAAACCGAACTGCCCGCTGTTCTGCAGCCGGTCG
CGGAGGCCATGGATGCGATCGCTGCGGCCGATCTTAGCCAGACGAGCGGGTTCGGCCCATTCGGACCGCA
AGGAATCGGTCAATACACTACATGGCGTGATTTCATATGCGCGATTGCTGATCCCCATGTGTATCACTGG
CAAACTGTGATGGACGACACCGTCAGTGCGTCCGTCGCGCAGGCTCTCGATGAGCTGATGCTTTGGGCCG
AGGACTGCCCCGAAGTCCGGCACCTCGTGCACGCGGATTTCGGCTCCAACAATGTCCTGACGGACAATGG
CCGCATAACAGCGGTCATTGACTGGAGCGAGGCGATGTTCGGGGATTCCCAATACGAGGTCGCCAACATC
TTCTTCTGGAGGCCGTGGTTGGCTTGTATGGAGCAGCAGACGCGCTACTTCGAGCGGAGGCATCCGGAGC
TTGCAGGATCGCCGCGGCTCCGGGCGTATATGCTCCGCATTGGTCTTGACCAACTCTATCAGAGCTTGGT
TGACGGCAATTTCGATGATGCAGCTTGGGCGCAGGGTCGATGCGACGCAATCGTCCGATCCGGAGCCGGG
ACTGTCGGGCGTACACAAATCGCCCGCAGAAGCGCGGCCGTCTGGACCGATGGCTGTGTAGAAGTACTCG
CCGATAGTGGAAACCGACGCCCCAGCACTCGTCCGAGGGCAAAGGAATAGCACGTACTACGAGATTTCGA
TTCCACCGCCGCCTTCTATGAAAGGTTGGGCTTCGGAATCGTTTTCCGGGACGCCGGCTGGATGATCCTC
CAGCGCGGGGATCTCATGCTGGAGTTCTTCGCCCACCCCAACTTGTTTATTGCAGCTTATAATGGTTACA
AATAAAGCAATAGCATCACAAATTTCACAAATAAAGCATTTTTTTCACTGCATTCTAGTTGTGGTTTGTC
CAAACTCATCAATGTATCTTATCATGTCTGTATACCGTCGACCTCTAGCTAGAGCTTGGCGTAATCATGG
TCATAGCTGTTTCCTGTGTGAAATTGTTATCCGCTCACAATTCCACACAACATACGAGCCGGAAGCATAA
AGTGTAAAGCCTGGGGTGCCTAATGAGTGAGCTAACTCACATTAATTGCGTTGCGCTCACTGCCCGCTTT
CCAGTCGGGAAACCTGTCGTGCCAGCTGCATTAATGAATCGGCCAACGCGCGGGGAGAGGCGGTTTGCGT
ATTGGGCGCTCTTCCGCTTCCTCGCTCACTGACTCGCTGCGCTCGGTCGTTCGGCTGCGGCGAGCGGTAT
CAGCTCACTCAAAGGCGGTAATACGGTTATCCACAGAATCAGGGGATAACGCAGGAAAGAACATGTGAGC
AAAAGGCCAGCAAAAGGCCAGGAACCGTAAAAAGGCCGCGTTGCTGGCGTTTTTCCATAGGCTCCGCCCC
CCTGACGAGCATCACAAAAATCGACGCTCAAGTCAGAGGTGGCGAAACCCGACAGGACTATAAAGATACC
AGGCGTTTCCCCCTGGAAGCTCCCTCGTGCGCTCTCCTGTTCCGACCCTGCCGCTTACCGGATACCTGTC
CGCCTTTCTCCCTTCGGGAAGCGTGGCGCTTTCTCATAGCTCACGCTGTAGGTATCTCAGTTCGGTGTAG
GTCGTTCGCTCCAAGCTGGGCTGTGTGCACGAACCCCCCGTTCAGCCCGACCGCTGCGCCTTATCCGGTA
ACTATCGTCTTGAGTCCAACCCGGTAAGACACGACTTATCGCCACTGGCAGCAGCCACTGGTAACAGGAT
TAGCAGAGCGAGGTATGTAGGCGGTGCTACAGAGTTCTTGAAGTGGTGGCCTAACTACGGCTACACTAGA
AGAACAGTATTTGGTATCTGCGCTCTGCTGAAGCCAGTTACCTTCGGAAAAAGAGTTGGTAGCTCTTGAT
CCGGCAAACAAACCACCGCTGGTAGCGGTGGTTTTTTTGTTTGCAAGCAGCAGATTACGCGCAGAAAAAA
AGGATCTCAAGAAGATCCTTTGATCTTTTCTACGGGGTCTGACGCTCAGTGGAACGAAAACTCACGTTAA
GGGATTTTGGTCATGAGATTATCAAAAAGGATCTTCACCTAGATCCTTTTAAATTAAAAATGAAGTTTTA
AATCAATCTAAAGTATATATGAGTAAACTTGGTCTGACAGTTACCAATGCTTAATCAGTGAGGCACCTAT
CTCAGCGATCTGTCTATTTCGTTCATCCATAGTTGCCTGACTCCCCGTCGTGTAGATAACTACGATACGG
GAGGGCTTACCATCTGGCCCCAGTGCTGCAATGATACCGCGAGACCCACGCTCACCGGCTCCAGATTTAT
CAGCAATAAACCAGCCAGCCGGAAGGGCCGAGCGCAGAAGTGGTCCTGCAACTTTATCCGCCTCCATCCA
GTCTATTAATTGTTGCCGGGAAGCTAGAGTAAGTAGTTCGCCAGTTAATAGTTTGCGCAACGTTGTTGCC
ATTGCTACAGGCATCGTGGTGTCACGCTCGTCGTTTGGTATGGCTTCATTCAGCTCCGGTTCCCAACGAT
CAAGGCGAGTTACATGATCCCCCATGTTGTGCAAAAAAGCGGTTAGCTCCTTCGGTCCTCCGATCGTTGT
CAGAAGTAAGTTGGCCGCAGTGTTATCACTCATGGTTATGGCAGCACTGCATAATTCTCTTACTGTCATG
CCATCCGTAAGATGCTTTTCTGTGACTGGTGAGTACTCAACCAAGTCATTCTGAGAATAGTGTATGCGGC
GACCGAGTTGCTCTTGCCCGGCGTCAATACGGGATAATACCGCGCCACATAGCAGAACTTTAAAAGTGCT
CATCATTGGAAAACGTTCTTCGGGGCGAAAACTCTCAAGGATCTTACCGCTGTTGAGATCCAGTTCGATG
TAACCCACTCGTGCACCCAACTGATCTTCAGCATCTTTTACTTTCACCAGCGTTTCTGGGTGAGCAAAAA
CAGGAAGGCAAAATGCCGCAAAAAAGGGAATAAGGGCGACACGGAAATGTTGAATACTCATACTCTTCCT
TTTTCAATATTATTGAAGCATTTATCAGGGTTATTGTCTCATGAGCGGATACATATTTGAATGTATTTAG
AAAAATAAACAAATAGGGGTTCCGCGCACATTTCCCCGAAAAGTGCCACCTGACGTCGACGGATCGGGAG
ATCTCCCGATCCCCTATGGTGCACTCTCAGTACAATCTGCTCTGATGCCGCATAGTTAAGCCAGTATCTG
CTCCCTGCTTGTGTGTTGGAGGTCGCTGAGTAGTGCGCGAGCAAAATTTAAGCTACAACAAGGCAAGGCT
TGACCGACAATTGCATGAAGAATCTGCTTAGGGTTAGGCGTTTTGCGCTGCTTCGCGATGTACGGGCCAG
ATATACGCGTT
